>Addgene plasmid #40849 | pAS14 (mm16-21) | addgene partial sequence | sequence record 70043 | EGFP-C 5'-CATGGTCCTGCTGGAGTTCGTG-3'
ACGAGCTGTACAAGTAAAGCGGCCGCGACTCTAGATGACACCAACCTACTACCTCATCTAGATCATAATC
AGCCATACCACATTTGTAGAGGTTTTACTTGCTTTAAAAAACCTCCCACACCTCCCCCTGAACCTGAAAC
ATAAAATGAATGCAATTGTTGTTGTTAACTTGTTTATTGCAGCTTATAATGGTTACAAGGGTGGGCGCGC
CGACCCAGCTTTCTTGTACAAAGTTGGCATTATAAGAAAGCATTGCTTATCAATTTGTTGCAACGAACAG
GTCACTATCAGTCAAAATAAAATCATTATTTGCCATCCAGCTGATATCCCCTATAGTGAGTCGTATTACA
TGGTCATAGCTGTTTCCTGGCAGCTCTGGCCCGTGTCTCAAAATCTCTGATGTTACATTGCACAAGATAA
AAATATATCATCATGAACAATAAAACTGTCTGCTTACATAAACAGTAATACAAGGGGTGTTATGAGCCAT
ATTCAACGGGAAACGTCGAGGCCGCGATTAAATTCCAACATGGATGCTGATTTATATGGGTATAAATGGG
CTCGCGATAATGTCGGGCAATCAGGTGCGACAATCTATCGCTTGTATGGGAAGCCCGATGCGCCAGAGTT
GTTTCTGAAACATGGCAAAGGTAGCGTTGCCAATGATGTTACAGATGAGATGGTCAGACTAAACTGGCTG
ACGGAATTTATGCCTCTTCCGACCATCAAGCATTTTATCCGTACTCCTGATGATGCATGGTTACTCACCA
CTGCGATCCCCGGAAAAACAGCATTCCAGGTATTAGAAGAATATCCTGATTCAGGTGAAAATATTGTTGA
TGCGCTGGCAGTGTTCC
