[The description below was written by a language model from this plasmid's Addgene catalogue record.]
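Description:
pAS14 (mm16-21) is a small (about 3.5 kb) high-copy bacterial plasmid built on pENTR/D-EGFP, a Gateway entry vector made by amplifying the EGFP coding region and its downstream multiple cloning site from pEGFP-N1 and inserting the fragment into pENTR/D-TOPO by directional TOPO cloning. It is propagated in E. coli under kanamycin selection. The record classifies it as an insect expression and miRNA reporter construct. As an entry clone, its EGFP cassette would normally be flanked by att recombination sites that allow transfer into destination vectors, but no feature table is provided to confirm the layout.

The payload is EGFP followed by a 3′UTR carrying a single target site for Drosophila let-7, inserted as annealed oligonucleotides into the XbaI site downstream of the EGFP coding sequence. The name "mm16-21" indicates that the site is complementary to let-7 except for mismatches at positions 16 to 21, so pairing at the 3′ end of the small RNA is disrupted while the seed and central pairing are kept. The record lists Actin5C as the promoter. That sits oddly with the small size and the entry-vector backbone, so the promoter may instead come from a destination vector after Gateway recombination; the record does not resolve this.

According to the stated purpose, the plasmid is a source of target RNAs for determining how much complementarity between a target and a small silencing RNA is needed to trigger tailing and degradation (trimming) of the small RNA in vitro. It appears to be one member of a series of mismatch variants.
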