Addgene plasmid #40849: pAS14 (mm16-21)
Purpose: Target RNAs used to determine complementarity requirements for in vitro tailing and degradation
Depositing lab: Phillip Zamore. Depositing organization: University of Massachusetts, Worcester. Publication: Target RNA-directed trimming and tailing of small silencing RNAs. Ameres SL, Horwich MD, Hung JH, Xu J, Ghildiyal M, Weng Z, Zamore PD. Science. 2010 Jun 18;328(5985):1534-9. 10.1126/science.1187058 PubMed 20558712.
Backbone
  Vector backbone: pENTR/D-EGFP
  Backbone manufacturer: Zamore lab
  Total vector size (bp): 3549
  Modifications to backbone: A DNA fragment encoding EGFP together with the downstream multiple cloning site was amplified from pEGFP-N1 (Clontech, Mountain View, CA, USA) and inserted into pENTR/D-TOPO (Invitrogen, Carlsbad, CA, USA) using the pENTR Directional TOPO Cloning Kit (Invitrogen) to generate pENTR/D-EGFP.
  Vector type: Insect Expression ; miRNA reporter
Growth in bacteria
  Bacterial resistance: Kanamycin, 50 μg/mL
  Growth temperature: 37°C
  Growth strain: DH5alpha
  Copy number: High Copy
Gene/Insert
  Gene/Insert name: let-7–mm16-21
  Species: D. melanogaster (fly)
  Promoter: Actin5C
  Tag / fusion protein: EGFP (N terminal on insert)
  Cloning method: Gateway Cloning
  Sequencing primers: 5′ EGFP-C
Terms and licenses: Academic/Nonprofit Terms; Industry Terms: Not Available to Industry
Depositor comments: The let-7 mm16-21 complimentary sequence was inserted in the XbaI site in the 3'UTR of EGFP using the following oligos: s: CTAGATGACACCAACCTACTACCTCAT as: CTAGATGAGGTAGTAGGTTGGTGTCAT
How to cite: pAS14 (mm16-21) was a gift from Phillip Zamore (Addgene plasmid # 40849 ; http://n2t.net/addgene:40849 ; RRID:Addgene_40849)
